Addgene plasmid #16616: IRES-puro-GFP
Depositing lab: Bert Vogelstein. Depositing organization: Johns Hopkins University and School of Medicine. Publication: Use of isogenic human cancer cells for high-throughput screening and drug discovery. Torrance CJ, Agrawal V, Vogelstein B, Kinzler KW. Nat Biotechnol. 2001 Oct . 19(10):940-5. 10.1038/nbt1001-940 PubMed 11581659.
Backbone
  Vector backbone: pIRESpuro2
  Backbone manufacturer: Clontech
  Backbone size w/o insert (bp): 5200
  Vector type: Mammalian Expression
  Selectable markers: Puromycin
Growth in bacteria
  Bacterial resistance: Ampicillin, 100 μg/mL
  Growth temperature: 37°C
  Growth strain: DH5alpha
  Copy number: High Copy
Gene/Insert
  Gene/Insert name: GFP (alt name: Green fluorescent protein)
  Insert size (bp): 700
  Cloning method: Restriction Enzyme; 5′ cloning site NheI (not destroyed); 3′ cloning site EcoRI (not destroyed)
  Sequencing primers: 5′ CMV-F
Terms and licenses: Academic/Nonprofit Terms; Industry Terms: Not Available to Industry
Depositor comments: This is an improved version of the vector used in the publication. Note that although the SnapGene software recognizes the fluorescent protein as EYFP, this variant does not have the mutations required to convert GFP to YFP, and so should function more similarly to GFP.
How to cite: IRES-puro-GFP was a gift from Bert Vogelstein (Addgene plasmid # 16616 ; http://n2t.net/addgene:16616 ; RRID:Addgene_16616)
