[The description below was written by a language model from this plasmid's Addgene catalogue record and pLannotate feature annotations shown in this document.]
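Description:
IRES-puro-GFP is a mammalian expression plasmid built on the Clontech pIRESpuro2 backbone. It carries a roughly 700 bp green fluorescent protein coding sequence cloned between the NheI and EcoRI sites, both of which are retained. In bacteria it is maintained as a high-copy plasmid through a ColE1/pUC-type origin and selected with ampicillin via the β-lactamase gene and its own promoter. The sequenced record is about 5.9 kb, consistent with the stated backbone plus insert.

The payload is a single bicistronic transcription unit. The human cytomegalovirus immediate-early enhancer and promoter drive the fluorescent protein open reading frame, with a T7 promoter just upstream of it. Downstream come a chimeric adenovirus/immunoglobulin intron, an encephalomyocarditis virus IRES, the puromycin N-acetyltransferase gene and a bovine growth hormone polyadenylation signal. Because the reporter and the resistance gene are translated from the same mRNA, puromycin selection enriches for cells that also express the fluorescent protein, which favours stable, uniformly labelled populations.

Automated annotation labels the reporter as EYFP. The depositor notes, however, that it lacks the mutations that convert GFP to YFP and should behave more like GFP. Several other short annotations (fragments of an HIV-1 LTR, SV40 promoter and poly(A) signal, lacI, dmpM and bom) are partial matches and are probably backbone remnants or incidental similarity rather than functional elements.

The depositor describes the plasmid as an improved version of the vector used in the associated study, which applied isogenic human cancer cells to high-throughput drug screening. The record does not detail the plasmid's role there, though its design suits fluorescent marking of cell lines.
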