Features (pLannotate 1.2.2; 20 found; start..end, strand, type, name):
      1..380     +  enhancer       CMV enhancer: human cytomegalovirus immediate early enhancer
    381..584     +  promoter       CMV promoter: human cytomegalovirus (CMV) immediate early promoter
    580..613     +  LTR            5' LTR (truncated) (fragment): truncated 5' long terminal repeat (LTR) from HIV-1
    629..647     +  promoter       T7 promoter: promoter for bacteriophage T7 RNA polymerase
    699..1418    +  CDS            EYFP: enhanced YFP mammalian codon-optimized
   1499..1728    +  intron         chimeric intron: chimera between introns from adenovirus and immunoglobulin heavy chain genes
   1912..2374    +  misc_feature   IRES: internal ribosome entry site (IRES) of the encephalomyocarditis virus (EMCV)
   2407..3006    +  CDS            PuroR: puromycin N-acetyltransferase; pac from Streptomyces alboniger; confers resistance to puromycin
   3056..3121    +  CDS            dmpM (fragment): DMPM_STRAD - Protein inferred from homology: Swiss-Prot protein existence level 3. From Streptomyces alboniger.
   3148..3372    +  polyA_signal   bGH poly(A) signal: bovine growth hormone polyadenylation signal
   3376..3397    +  promoter       SV40 promoter (fragment): SV40 enhancer and early promoter
   3407..3458    +  polyA_signal   SV40 poly(A) signal (fragment): SV40 polyadenylation signal
   3522..3538    -  protein_bind   lac operator: The lac repressor binds to the lac operator to inhibit transcription in E. coli. This inhibition can be relieved by adding lactose or isopropyl-β-D-thiogalactopyranoside (IPTG). lac repressor encoded by lacI
   3546..3576    -  promoter       lac promoter: promoter for the E. coli lac operon
   3591..3612    -  protein_bind   CAP binding site: CAP binding activates transcription in the presence of cAMP. E. coli catabolite activator protein
   3625..3717    -  CDS            lacI (fragment): lac repressor; lacI; The lac repressor binds to the lac operator to inhibit transcription in E. coli. This inhibition can be relieved by adding lactose or isopropyl-β-D-thiogalactopyranoside (IPTG).
   3900..4488    -  rep_origin     ori: high-copy-number ColE1/pMB1/pBR322/pUC origin of replication
   4659..5519    -  CDS            AmpR: β-lactamase; bla; confers resistance to ampicillin, carbenicillin, and related antibiotics
   5520..5624    -  promoter       AmpR promoter: bla
   5683..5735    -  misc_feature   bom (fragment): basis of mobility region from pBR322
>Addgene plasmid #16616 | IRES-puro-GFP | addgene full sequence | sequence record 227375 | Addgene NGS Result
GACATTGATTATTGACTAGTTATTAATAGTAATCAATTACGGGGTCATTAGTTCATAGCCCATATATGGA
GTTCCGCGTTACATAACTTACGGTAAATGGCCCGCCTGGCTGACCGCCCAACGACCCCCGCCCATTGACG
TCAATAATGACGTATGTTCCCATAGTAACGCCAATAGGGACTTTCCATTGACGTCAATGGGTGGAGTATT
TACGGTAAACTGCCCACTTGGCAGTACATCAAGTGTATCATATGCCAAGTACGCCCCCTATTGACGTCAA
TGACGGTAAATGGCCCGCCTGGCATTATGCCCAGTACATGACCTTATGGGACTTTCCTACTTGGCAGTAC
ATCTACGTATTAGTCATCGCTATTACCATGGTGATGCGGTTTTGGCAGTACATCAATGGGCGTGGATAGC
GGTTTGACTCACGGGGATTTCCAAGTCTCCACCCCATTGACGTCAATGGGAGTTTGTTTTGGCACCAAAA
TCAACGGGACTTTCCAAAATGTCGTAACAACTCCGCCCCATTGACGCAAATGGGCGGTAGGCGTGTACGG
TGGGAGGTCTATATAAGCAGAGCTCTCTGGCTAACTAGAGAACCCACTGCTTACTGGCTTATCGAAATTA
ATACGACTCACTATAGGGAGACCCAAGCTTGGTACCGAGCTCGGATCGATATCTGCGGCCTAGCTAGCAT
GGTGAGCAAGGGCGAGGAGCTGTTCACCGGGGTGGTGCCCATCCTGGTCGAGCTGGACGGCGACGTAAAC
GGCCACAAGTTCAGCGTGTCCGGCGAGGGCGAGGGCGATGCCACCTACGGCAAGCTGACCCTGAAGTTCA
TCTGCACCACCGGCAAGCTGCCCGTGCCCTGGCCCACCCTCGTGACCACCTTCTCCTACGGCGTGCAGTG
CTTCGCCCGCTACCCCGACCACATGAAGCAGCACGACTTCTTCAAGTCCGCCATGCCCGAAGGCTACGTC
CAGGAGCGCACCATCTTCTTCAAGGACGACGGCAACTACAAGACCCGCGCCGAGGTGAAGTTCGAGGGCG
ACACCCTGGTGAACCGCATCGAGCTGAAGGGCATCGACTTCAAGGAGGACGGCAACATCCTGGGGCACAA
GCTGGAGTACAACTTCAACAGCCACAACGTCTATATCATGGCCGACAAGCAGAAGAACGGCATCAAGGTG
AACTTCAAGATCCGCCACAACATCGAGGACGGCAGCGTGCAGCTCGCCGACCACTACCAGCAGAACACCC
CCATCGGCGACGGCCCCGTGCTGCTGCCCGACAACCACTACCTGAGCATCCAGTCCGCCCTGAGCAAAGA
CCCCAACGAGAAGCGCGATCACATGGTCCTGCTGGAGTTCGTGACCGCCGCCGGGATCACTCTCGGCATG
GACCAGCTGTACAAGTAAGAATTCGGATCCGCGGCCGCATAGATAACTGATCCAGTGTGCTGGAATTAAT
TCGCTGTCTGCGAGGGCCAGCTGTTGGGGTGAGTACTCCCTCTCAAAAGCGGGCATGACTTCTGCGCTAA
GATTGTCAGTTTCCAAAAACGAGGAGGATTTGATATTCACCTGGCCCGCGGTGATGCCTTTGAGGGTGGC
CGCGTCCATCTGGTCAGAAAAGACAATCTTTTTGTTGTCAAGCTTGAGGTGTGGCAGGCTTGAGATCTGG
CCATACACTTGAGTGACAATGACATCCACTTTGCCTTTCTCTCCACAGGTGTCCACTCCCAGGTCCAACT
GCAGGTCGAGCATGCATCTAGGGCGGCCAATTCCGCCCCTCTCCCCCCCCCCCCTCTCCCTCCCCCCCCC
CTAACGTTACTGGCCGAAGCCGCTTGGAATAAGGCCGGTGTGCGTTTGTCTATATGTTATTTTCCACCAT
ATTGCCGTCTTTTGGCAATGTGAGGGCCCGGAAACCTGGCCCTGTCTTCTTGACGAGCATTCCTAGGGGT
CTTTCCCCTCTCGCCAAAGGAATGCAAGGTCTGTTGAATGTCGTGAAGGAAGCAGTTCCTCTGGAAGCTT
CTTGAAGACAAACAACGTCTGTAGCGACCCTTTGCAGGCAGCGGAACCCCCCACCTGGCGACAGGTGCCT
CTGCGGCCAAAAGCCACGTGTATAAGATACACCTGCAAAGGCGGCACAACCCCAGTGCCACGTTGTGAGT
TGGATAGTTGTGGAAAGAGTCAAATGGCTCTCCTCAAGCGTATTCAACAAGGGGCTGAAGGATGCCCAGA
AGGTACCCCATTGTATGGGATCTGATCTGGGGCCTCGGTGCACATGCTTTACATGTGTTTAGTCGAGGTT
AAAAAAACGTCTAGGCCCCCCGAACCACGGGGACGTGGTTTTCCTTTGAAAAACACGATGATAAGCTTGC
CACAACCCACAAGGAGACGACCTTCCATGACCGAGTACAAGCCCACGGTGCGCCTCGCCACCCGCGACGA
CGTCCCCCGGGCCGTACGCACCCTCGCCGCCGCGTTCGCCGACTACCCCGCCACGCGCCACACCGTCGAC
CCGGACCGCCACATCGAGCGGGTCACCGAGCTGCAAGAACTCTTCCTCACGCGCGTCGGGCTCGACATCG
GCAAGGTGTGGGTCGCGGACGACGGCGCCGCGGTGGCGGTCTGGACCACGCCGGAGAGCGTCGAAGCGGG
GGCGGTGTTCGCCGAGATCGGCCCGCGCATGGCCGAGTTGAGCGGTTCCCGGCTGGCCGCGCAGCAACAG
ATGGAAGGCCTCCTGGCGCCGCACCGGCCCAAGGAGCCCGCGTGGTTCCTGGCCACCGTCGGCGTCTCGC
CCGACCACCAGGGCAAGGGTCTGGGCAGCGCCGTCGTGCTCCCCGGAGTGGAGGCGGCCGAGCGCGCCGG
GGTGCCCGCCTTCCTGGAGACCTCCGCGCCCCGCAACCTCCCCTTCTACGAGCGGCTCGGCTTCACCGTC
ACCGCCGACGTCGAGGTGCCCGAAGGACCGCGCACCTGGTGCATGACCCGCAAGCCCGGTGCCTGACGCC
CGCCCCACGACCCGCAGCGCCCGACCGAAAGGAGCGCACGACCCCATGGCTCCGACCGAAGCCACCCGGG
GCGGCCCCGCCGACCCCGCACCCGCCCCCGAGGCCCACCGACTCTAGAGCTCGCTGATCAGCCTCGACTG
TGCCTTCTAGTTGCCAGCCATCTGTTGTTTGCCCCTCCCCCGTGCCTTCCTTGACCCTGGAAGGTGCCAC
TCCCACTGTCCTTTCCTAATAAAATGAGGAAATTGCATCGCATTGTCTGAGTAGGTGTCATTCTATTCTG
GGGGGTGGGGTGGGGCAGGACAGCAAGGGGGAGGATTGGGAAGACAATAGCAGGCATGCTGGGGATGCGG
TGGGCTCTATGGCTTCTGAGGCGGAAAGAACCAGCTGGGGCTCGAGTGCATTCTAGTTGTGGTTTGTCCA
AACTCATCAATGTATCTTATCATGTCTGTATACCGTCGACCTCTAGCTAGAGCTTGGCGTAATCATGGTC
ATAGCTGTTTCCTGTGTGAAATTGTTATCCGCTCACAATTCCACACAACATACGAGCCGGAAGCATAAAG
TGTAAAGCCTGGGGTGCCTAATGAGTGAGCTAACTCACATTAATTGCGTTGCGCTCACTGCCCGCTTTCC
AGTCGGGAAACCTGTCGTGCCAGCTGCATTAATGAATCGGCCAACGCGCGGGGAGAGGCGGTTTGCGTAT
TGGGCGCTCTTCCGCTTCCTCGCTCACTGACTCGCTGCGCTCGGTCGTTCGGCTGCGGCGAGCGGTATCA
GCTCACTCAAAGGCGGTAATACGGTTATCCACAGAATCAGGGGATAACGCAGGAAAGAACATGTGAGCAA
AAGGCCAGCAAAAGGCCAGGAACCGTAAAAAGGCCGCGTTGCTGGCGTTTTTCCATAGGCTCCGCCCCCC
TGACGAGCATCACAAAAATCGACGCTCAAGTCAGAGGTGGCGAAACCCGACAGGACTATAAAGATACCAG
GCGTTTCCCCCTGGAAGCTCCCTCGTGCGCTCTCCTGTTCCGACCCTGCCGCTTACCGGATACCTGTCCG
CCTTTCTCCCTTCGGGAAGCGTGGCGCTTTCTCATAGCTCACGCTGTAGGTATCTCAGTTCGGTGTAGGT
CGTTCGCTCCAAGCTGGGCTGTGTGCACGAACCCCCCGTTCAGCCCGACCGCTGCGCCTTATCCGGTAAC
TATCGTCTTGAGTCCAACCCGGTAAGACACGACTTATCGCCACTGGCAGCAGCCACTGGTAACAGGATTA
GCAGAGCGAGGTATGTAGGCGGTGCTACAGAGTTCTTGAAGTGGTGGCCTAACTACGGCTACACTAGAAG
AACAGTATTTGGTATCTGCGCTCTGCTGAAGCCAGTTACCTTCGGAAAAAGAGTTGGTAGCTCTTGATCC
GGCAAACAAACCACCGCTGGTAGCGGTGGTTTTTTTGTTTGCAAGCAGCAGATTACGCGCAGAAAAAAAG
GATCTCAAGAAGATCCTTTGATCTTTTCTACGGGGTCTGACGCTCAGTGGAACGAAAACTCACGTTAAGG
GATTTTGGTCATGAGATTATCAAAAAGGATCTTCACCTAGATCCTTTTAAATTAAAAATGAAGTTTTAAA
TCAATCTAAAGTATATATGAGTAAACTTGGTCTGACAGTTACCAATGCTTAATCAGTGAGGCACCTATCT
CAGCGATCTGTCTATTTCGTTCATCCATAGTTGCCTGACTCCCCGTCGTGTAGATAACTACGATACGGGA
GGGCTTACCATCTGGCCCCAGTGCTGCAATGATACCGCGAGACCCACGCTCACCGGCTCCAGATTTATCA
GCAATAAACCAGCCAGCCGGAAGGGCCGAGCGCAGAAGTGGTCCTGCAACTTTATCCGCCTCCATCCAGT
CTATTAATTGTTGCCGGGAAGCTAGAGTAAGTAGTTCGCCAGTTAATAGTTTGCGCAACGTTGTTGCCAT
TGCTACAGGCATCGTGGTGTCACGCTCGTCGTTTGGTATGGCTTCATTCAGCTCCGGTTCCCAACGATCA
AGGCGAGTTACATGATCCCCCATGTTGTGCAAAAAAGCGGTTAGCTCCTTCGGTCCTCCGATCGTTGTCA
GAAGTAAGTTGGCCGCAGTGTTATCACTCATGGTTATGGCAGCACTGCATAATTCTCTTACTGTCATGCC
ATCCGTAAGATGCTTTTCTGTGACTGGTGAGTACTCAACCAAGTCATTCTGAGAATAGTGTATGCGGCGA
CCGAGTTGCTCTTGCCCGGCGTCAATACGGGATAATACCGCGCCACATAGCAGAACTTTAAAAGTGCTCA
TCATTGGAAAACGTTCTTCGGGGCGAAAACTCTCAAGGATCTTACCGCTGTTGAGATCCAGTTCGATGTA
ACCCACTCGTGCACCCAACTGATCTTCAGCATCTTTTACTTTCACCAGCGTTTCTGGGTGAGCAAAAACA
GGAAGGCAAAATGCCGCAAAAAAGGGAATAAGGGCGACACGGAAATGTTGAATACTCATACTCTTCCTTT
TTCAATATTATTGAAGCATTTATCAGGGTTATTGTCTCATGAGCGGATACATATTTGAATGTATTTAGAA
AAATAAACAAATAGGGGTTCCGCGCACATTTCCCCGAAAAGTGCCACCTGACGTCGACGGATCGGGAGAT
CTCCCGATCCCCTATGGTGCACTCTCAGTACAATCTGCTCTGATGCCGCATAGTTAAGCCAGTATCTGCT
CCCTGCTTGTGTGTTGGAGGTCGCTGAGTAGTGCGCGAGCAAAATTTAAGCTACAACAAGGCAAGGCTTG
ACCGACAATTGCATGAAGAATCTGCTTAGGGTTAGGCGTTTTGCGCTGCTTCGCGATGTACGGGCCAGAT
ATACGCGTT
