>Addgene plasmid #16616 | IRES-puro-GFP | addgene partial sequence | sequence record 23023 | 16616 with IRES-R
TATAGACAACGCACACCGGCCTTATTCCAAGCGGCTTCGGCCAGTAACGTTAGGGGGGGGGGAGGGAGAG
GGGGGGGGGGGAGAGGGGCGGAATTGGCCGCCCTAGATGCATGCTCGACCTGCAGTTGGACCTGGGAGTG
GACACCTGTGGAGAGAAAGGCAAAGTGGATGTCATTGTCACTCAAGTGTATGGCCAGATCTCAAGCCTGC
CACACCTCAAGCTTGACAACAAAAAGATTGTCTTTTCTGACCAGATGGACGCGGCCACCCTCAAAGGCAT
CACCGCGGGCCAGGTGAATATCAAATCCTCCTCGTTTTTGGAAACTGACAATCTTAGCGCAGAAGTCATG
CCCGCTTTTGAGAGGGAGTACTCACCCCAACAGCTGGCCCTCGCAGACAGCGAATTAATTCCAGCACACT
GGATCAGTTATCTATGCGGCCGCGGATCCGAATTCTTACTTGTACAGCTGGTCCATGCCGAGAGTGATCC
CGGCGGCGGTCACGAACTCCAGCAGGACCATGTGATCGCGCTTCTCGTTGGGGTCTTTGCTCAGGGCGGA
CTGGATGCTCAGGTAGTGGTTGTCGGGCAGCAGCACGGGGCCGTCGCCGATGGGGGTGTTCTGCTGGTAG
TGGTCGGCGAGCTGCACGCTGCCGTCCTCGATGTTGTGGCGGATCTTGAAGTTCACCTTGATGCCGTTCT
TCTGCTTGTCGGC
