>Addgene plasmid #16616 | IRES-puro-GFP | addgene partial sequence | sequence record 23024 | CMV-F 5'-CGCAAATGGGCGGTAGGCGTG-3'
TCTCTGGCTACTAGAGACCCACTGCTTACTGGCTTATCGAAATTAATACGACTCACTATAGGGAGACCCA
AGCTTGGTACCGAGCTCGGATCGATATCTGCGGCCTAGCTAGCATGGTGAGCAAGGGCGAGGAGCTGTTC
ACCGGGGTGGTGCCCATCCTGGTCGAGCTGGACGGCGACGTAAACGGCCACAAGTTCAGCGTGTCCGGCG
AGGGCGAGGGCGATGCCACCTACGGCAAGCTGACCCTGAAGTTCATCTGCACCACCGGCAAGCTGCCCGT
GCCCTGGCCCACCCTCGTGACCACCTTCTCCTACGGCGTGCAGTGCTTCGCCCGCTACCCCGACCACATG
AAGCAGCACGACTTCTTCAAGTCCGCCATGCCCGAAGGCTACGTCCAGGAGCGCACCATCTTCTTCAAGG
ACGACGGCAACTACAAGACCCGCGCCGAGGTGAAGTTCGAGGGCGACACCCTGGTGAACCGCATCGAGCT
GAAGGGCATCGACTTCAAGGAGGACGGCAACATCCTGGGGCACAAGCTGGAGTACAACTTCAACAGCCAC
AACGTCTATATCATGGCCGACAAGCAGAAGAACGGCATCAAGGTGAACTT
